Addgene plasmid #163250: W6W585
Purpose: Inducible expression of UniProt identifier W6W585
Depositing lab: Martin Engqvist. Depositing organization: Chalmers University of Technology. Publication: Experimental and computational investigation of enzyme functional annotations uncovers misannotation in the EC 1.1.3.15 enzyme class. Rembeza E, Engqvist MKM. PLoS Comput Biol. 2021 Sep 23;17(9):e1009446. doi: 10.1371/journal.pcbi.1009446. eCollection 2021 Sep. PubMed 34555022.
Backbone
  Vector backbone: pET21a(+)
  Vector type: Bacterial Expression
Growth in bacteria
  Bacterial resistance: Ampicillin, 100 μg/mL
  Growth temperature: 37°C
  Growth strain: DH5alpha
  Copy number: High Copy
Gene/Insert
  Gene/Insert name: W6W585 (alt name: FMN-dependent α-hydroxy acid oxidase/dehydrogenase)
  Species: Rhizobium sp.
  Promoter: T7
  Tag / fusion protein: T7 (N terminal on backbone); 10xHis (C terminal on backbone)
  Cloning method: Unknown
  Sequencing primers: 5′ T7; 3′ T7-term
Terms and licenses: Academic/Nonprofit Terms; Industry Terms: Not Available to Industry
Depositor comments: Insert name is a UniProt identifier
How to cite: W6W585 was a gift from Martin Engqvist (Addgene plasmid # 163250 ; http://n2t.net/addgene:163250 ; RRID:Addgene_163250)
