[The description below was written by a language model from this plasmid's Addgene catalogue record and pLannotate feature annotations shown in this document.]
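Description:
W6W585 is a bacterial expression plasmid built on the pET21a(+) backbone for inducible production of the protein with UniProt identifier W6W585, an FMN-dependent α-hydroxy acid oxidase/dehydrogenase from Rhizobium sp. The 6,615 nt plasmid is propagated in E. coli through a ColE1/pMB1-type origin and selected with ampicillin via the β-lactamase gene and its own promoter. The catalogue lists it as high copy, although the annotation also detects the rop gene and the bom region inherited from pBR322, which normally moderate copy number. An f1 origin is present as well, along with short tetracycline-resistance gene remnants that are non-functional backbone leftovers.

Expression is driven by a T7 promoter followed directly by a lac operator and the strong phage T7 gene 10 ribosome binding site. The plasmid-borne lacI gene supplies repressor, so transcription is held off until lactose or IPTG is added, and it requires a host that provides T7 RNA polymerase. The insert itself is not annotated in the feature table, but it falls in the unannotated stretch between the RBS and a polyhistidine tag that spans the sequence origin. The tool calls this tag 9xHis, while the catalogue records a C-terminal 10xHis. The catalogue also lists an N-terminal T7 tag from the backbone, which is not annotated. A short match to a T7 gene 10B-derived solubility tag just before the T7 terminator is probably incidental backbone sequence. The His tag allows metal-affinity purification. The plasmid comes from a study that experimentally tested enzyme functional annotations within the EC 1.1.3.15 class.
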