Features (pLannotate 1.2.2; 18 found; start..end, strand, type, name):
     28..77      +  CDS            SET1 (fragment): solubility-enhancement tag derived from T7 phage gene 10B
     85..132     +  terminator     T7 terminator: transcription terminator for bacteriophage T7 RNA polymerase
    169..624     +  rep_origin     f1 ori (sequence partly withheld): f1 bacteriophage origin of replication; arrow indicates direction of (+) strand synthesis
    651..755     +  promoter       AmpR promoter: bla
    756..1616    +  CDS            AmpR: β-lactamase; bla; confers resistance to ampicillin, carbenicillin, and related antibiotics
   1787..2375    +  rep_origin     ori: high-copy-number ColE1/pMB1/pBR322/pUC origin of replication
   2561..2703    -  misc_feature   bom: basis of mobility region from pBR322
   2805..2996    -  CDS            rop: Rop protein, which maintains plasmids at low copy number; rop
   3013..3393    +  CDS            YPB1_ECOLX: Protein predicted: Swiss-Prot protein existence level 4. From Escherichia coli.
   3465..3756    -  CDS            TcR (fragment): tetracycline efflux protein; tet; confers resistance to tetracycline
   3771..3792    -  protein_bind   CAP binding site: CAP binding activates transcription in the presence of cAMP. E. coli catabolite activator protein
   3805..4887    -  CDS            lacI: lac repressor; lacI; The lac repressor binds to the lac operator to inhibit transcription in E. coli. This inhibition can be relieved by adding lactose or isopropyl-β-D-thiogalactopyranoside (IPTG).
   4888..4965    -  promoter       lacI promoter: lacI
   4973..5252    -  CDS            TcR (fragment): tetracycline efflux protein; tet; confers resistance to tetracycline
   5274..5292    +  promoter       T7 promoter: promoter for bacteriophage T7 RNA polymerase
   5293..5317    +  protein_bind   lac operator: The lac repressor binds to the lac operator to inhibit transcription in E. coli. This inhibition can be relieved by adding lactose or isopropyl-β-D-thiogalactopyranoside (IPTG). lac repressor encoded by lacI
   5332..5354    +  RBS            RBS: efficient ribosome binding site from bacteriophage T7 gene 10 (Olins and Rangwala, 1989)
   6604..15      +  CDS            9xHis (across the origin): 9xHis affinity tag
>Addgene plasmid #163250 | W6W585 | depositor full sequence | sequence record 316373 | Full Sequence
CACCACCACCACCACCACTGAGATCCGGCTGCTAACAAAGCCCGAAAGGAAGCTGAGTTGGCTGCTGCCA
CCGCTGAGCAATAACTAGCATAACCCCTTGGGGCCTCTAAACGGGTCTTGAGGGGTTTTTTGCTGAAAGG
AGGAACTATATCCGGATTGGCGAATGGG
[124 nt withheld, positions 169-292]
C
[91 nt withheld, positions 294-384]
A
[49 nt withheld, positions 386-434]
CCTTTGACGTTGGAGTCCACGTTCTTT
[37 nt withheld, positions 462-498]
ACCCTATCTCGGTCTATTCTTTTGATTTATAAGGGATTTTGCCGATTTCGGCCTATTGGTTAAAAAATGA
GCTGATTTAACAAAAATTTAACGCGAATTTTAACAAAATATTAACGTTTACAATTTCAGGTGGCACTTTT
CGGGGAAATGTGCGCGGAACCCCTATTTGTTTATTTTTCTAAATACATTCAAATATGTATCCGCTCATGA
GACAATAACCCTGATAAATGCTTCAATAATATTGAAAAAGGAAGAGTATGAGTATTCAACATTTCCGTGT
CGCCCTTATTCCCTTTTTTGCGGCATTTTGCCTTCCTGTTTTTGCTCACCCAGAAACGCTGGTGAAAGTA
AAAGATGCTGAAGATCAGTTGGGTGCACGAGTGGGTTACATCGAACTGGATCTCAACAGCGGTAAGATCC
TTGAGAGTTTTCGCCCCGAAGAACGTTTTCCAATGATGAGCACTTTTAAAGTTCTGCTATGTGGCGCGGT
ATTATCCCGTATTGACGCCGGGCAAGAGCAACTCGGTCGCCGCATACACTATTCTCAGAATGACTTGGTT
GAGTACTCACCAGTCACAGAAAAGCATCTTACGGATGGCATGACAGTAAGAGAATTATGCAGTGCTGCCA
TAACCATGAGTGATAACACTGCGGCCAACTTACTTCTGACAACGATCGGAGGACCGAAGGAGCTAACCGC
TTTTTTGCACAACATGGGGGATCATGTAACTCGCCTTGATCGTTGGGAACCGGAGCTGAATGAAGCCATA
CCAAACGACGAGCGTGACACCACGATGCCTGCAGCAATGGCAACAACGTTGCGCAAACTATTAACTGGCG
AACTACTTACTCTAGCTTCCCGGCAACAATTAATAGACTGGATGGAGGCGGATAAAGTTGCAGGACCACT
TCTGCGCTCGGCCCTTCCGGCTGGCTGGTTTATTGCTGATAAATCTGGAGCCGGTGAGCGTGGGTCTCGC
GGTATCATTGCAGCACTGGGGCCAGATGGTAAGCCCTCCCGTATCGTAGTTATCTACACGACGGGGAGTC
AGGCAACTATGGATGAACGAAATAGACAGATCGCTGAGATAGGTGCCTCACTGATTAAGCATTGGTAACT
GTCAGACCAAGTTTACTCATATATACTTTAGATTGATTTAAAACTTCATTTTTAATTTAAAAGGATCTAG
GTGAAGATCCTTTTTGATAATCTCATGACCAAAATCCCTTAACGTGAGTTTTCGTTCCACTGAGCGTCAG
ACCCCGTAGAAAAGATCAAAGGATCTTCTTGAGATCCTTTTTTTCTGCGCGTAATCTGCTGCTTGCAAAC
AAAAAAACCACCGCTACCAGCGGTGGTTTGTTTGCCGGATCAAGAGCTACCAACTCTTTTTCCGAAGGTA
ACTGGCTTCAGCAGAGCGCAGATACCAAATACTGTCCTTCTAGTGTAGCCGTAGTTAGGCCACCACTTCA
AGAACTCTGTAGCACCGCCTACATACCTCGCTCTGCTAATCCTGTTACCAGTGGCTGCTGCCAGTGGCGA
TAAGTCGTGTCTTACCGGGTTGGACTCAAGACGATAGTTACCGGATAAGGCGCAGCGGTCGGGCTGAACG
GGGGGTTCGTGCACACAGCCCAGCTTGGAGCGAACGACCTACACCGAACTGAGATACCTACAGCGTGAGC
TATGAGAAAGCGCCACGCTTCCCGAAGGGAGAAAGGCGGACAGGTATCCGGTAAGCGGCAGGGTCGGAAC
AGGAGAGCGCACGAGGGAGCTTCCAGGGGGAAACGCCTGGTATCTTTATAGTCCTGTCGGGTTTCGCCAC
CTCTGACTTGAGCGTCGATTTTTGTGATGCTCGTCAGGGGGGCGGAGCCTATGGAAAAACGCCAGCAACG
CGGCCTTTTTACGGTTCCTGGCCTTTTGCTGGCCTTTTGCTCACATGTTCTTTCCTGCGTTATCCCCTGA
TTCTGTGGATAACCGTATTACCGCCTTTGAGTGAGCTGATACCGCTCGCCGCAGCCGAACGACCGAGCGC
AGCGAGTCAGTGAGCGAGGAAGCGGAAGAGCGCCTGATGCGGTATTTTCTCCTTACGCATCTGTGCGGTA
TTTCACACCGCATATATGGTGCACTCTCAGTACAATCTGCTCTGATGCCGCATAGTTAAGCCAGTATACA
CTCCGCTATCGCTACGTGACTGGGTCATGGCTGCGCCCCGACACCCGCCAACACCCGCTGACGCGCCCTG
ACGGGCTTGTCTGCTCCCGGCATCCGCTTACAGACAAGCTGTGACCGTCTCCGGGAGCTGCATGTGTCAG
AGGTTTTCACCGTCATCACCGAAACGCGCGAGGCAGCTGCGGTAAAGCTCATCAGCGTGGTCGTGAAGCG
ATTCACAGATGTCTGCCTGTTCATCCGCGTCCAGCTCGTTGAGTTTCTCCAGAAGCGTTAATGTCTGGCT
TCTGATAAAGCGGGCCATGTTAAGGGCGGTTTTTTCCTGTTTGGTCACTGATGCCTCCGTGTAAGGGGGA
TTTCTGTTCATGGGGGTAATGATACCGATGAAACGAGAGAGGATGCTCACGATACGGGTTACTGATGATG
AACATGCCCGGTTACTGGAACGTTGTGAGGGTAAACAACTGGCGGTATGGATGCGGCGGGACCAGAGAAA
AATCACTCAGGGTCAATGCCAGCGCTTCGTTAATACAGATGTAGGTGTTCCACAGGGTAGCCAGCAGCAT
CCTGCGATGCAGATCCGGAACATAATGGTGCAGGGCGCTGACTTCCGCGTTTCCAGACTTTACGAAACAC
GGAAACCGAAGACCATTCATGTTGTTGCTCAGGTCGCAGACGTTTTGCAGCAGCAGTCGCTTCACGTTCG
CTCGCGTATCGGTGATTCATTCTGCTAACCAGTAAGGCAACCCCGCCAGCCTAGCCGGGTCCTCAACGAC
AGGAGCACGATCATGCGCACCCGTGGGGCCGCCATGCCGGCGATAATGGCCTGCTTCTCGCCGAAACGTT
TGGTGGCGGGACCAGTGACGAAGGCTTGAGCGAGGGCGTGCAAGATTCCGAATACCGCAAGCGACAGGCC
GATCATCGTCGCGCTCCAGCGAAAGCGGTCCTCGCCGAAAATGACCCAGAGCGCTGCCGGCACCTGTCCT
ACGAGTTGCATGATAAAGAAGACAGTCATAAGTGCGGCGACGATAGTCATGCCCCGCGCCCACCGGAAGG
AGCTGACTGGGTTGAAGGCTCTCAAGGGCATCGGTCGAGATCCCGGTGCCTAATGAGTGAGCTAACTTAC
ATTAATTGCGTTGCGCTCACTGCCCGCTTTCCAGTCGGGAAACCTGTCGTGCCAGCTGCATTAATGAATC
GGCCAACGCGCGGGGAGAGGCGGTTTGCGTATTGGGCGCCAGGGTGGTTTTTCTTTTCACCAGTGAGACG
GGCAACAGCTGATTGCCCTTCACCGCCTGGCCCTGAGAGAGTTGCAGCAAGCGGTCCACGCTGGTTTGCC
CCAGCAGGCGAAAATCCTGTTTGATGGTGGTTAACGGCGGGATATAACATGAGCTGTCTTCGGTATCGTC
GTATCCCACTACCGAGATATCCGCACCAACGCGCAGCCCGGACTCGGTAATGGCGCGCATTGCGCCCAGC
GCCATCTGATCGTTGGCAACCAGCATCGCAGTGGGAACGATGCCCTCATTCAGCATTTGCATGGTTTGTT
GAAAACCGGACATGGCACTCCAGTCGCCTTCCCGTTCCGCTATCGGCTGAATTTGATTGCGAGTGAGATA
TTTATGCCAGCCAGCCAGACGCAGACGCGCCGAGACAGAACTTAATGGGCCCGCTAACAGCGCGATTTGC
TGGTGACCCAATGCGACCAGATGCTCCACGCCCAGTCGCGTACCGTCTTCATGGGAGAAAATAATACTGT
TGATGGGTGTCTGGTCAGAGACATCAAGAAATAACGCCGGAACATTAGTGCAGGCAGCTTCCACAGCAAT
GGCATCCTGGTCATCCAGCGGATAGTTAATGATCAGCCCACTGACGCGTTGCGCGAGAAGATTGTGCACC
GCCGCTTTACAGGCTTCGACGCCGCTTCGTTCTACCATCGACACCACCACGCTGGCACCCAGTTGATCGG
CGCGAGATTTAATCGCCGCGACAATTTGCGACGGCGCGTGCAGGGCCAGACTGGAGGTGGCAACGCCAAT
CAGCAACGACTGTTTGCCCGCCAGTTGTTGTGCCACGCGGTTGGGAATGTAATTCAGCTCCGCCATCGCC
GCTTCCACTTTTTCCCGCGTTTTCGCAGAAACGTGGCTGGCCTGGTTCACCACGCGGGAAACGGTCTGAT
AAGAGACACCGGCATACTCTGCGACATCGTATAACGTTACTGGTTTCACATTCACCACCCTGAATTGACT
CTCTTCCGGGCGCTATCATGCCATACCGCGAAAGGTTTTGCGCCATTCGATGGTGTCCGGGATCTCGACG
CTCTCCCTTATGCGACTCCTGCATTAGGAAGCAGCCCAGTAGTAGGTTGAGGCCGTTGAGCACCGCCGCC
GCAAGGAATGGTGCATGCAAGGAGATGGCGCCCAACAGTCCCCCGGCCACGGGGCCTGCCACCATACCCA
CGCCGAAACAAGCGCTCATGAGCCCGAAGTGGCGAGCCCGATCTTCCCCATCGGTGATGTCGGCGATATA
GGCGCCAGCAACCGCACCTGTGGCGCCGGTGATGCCGGCCACGATGCGTCCGGCGTAGAGGATCGAGATC
TCGATCCCGCGAAATTAATACGACTCACTATAGGGGAATTGTGAGCGGATAACAATTCCCCTCTAGAAAT
AATTTTGTTTAACTTTAAGAAGGAGATATACATATGGGTGGCGCCGGTGGAGATGCTAGAACCATTGAGA
CTCTTGCTGAATTGAGAAGAAGATACCCCATGATCGGAGATTTAGAAAAGAGAGCTAAATGGCGTATACC
GAGGTTTGCCTATGAGTTTCTGCAGGGTGGTGCTGGCGACGAAACTGGCCTAAATAGGAACAGGACAGCT
CTTCAAGCTGTTGAAGTTGTACCCAGATATGGATTAGACATTTCCGCTGTCGATACCTCTGTTGAGTTGT
TCGGCCATAGGTACGCAGCTCCAATCGGTATTTCCCCAATAGGGTTTGATGGTATGATGTGGCCCGGAGC
AACCGAGAGATTTGCTAAGGCTGCCCAGGCTCATAATATCCCTTATTTGGTTGGCACATTAGCTTGTGCC
ACCATCGAGAAGGTCGTGGAATGGGCCCCCGACGTCACTTGGTTTCAGCTTTACCCAATGGCTCCTAACA
ATCATCAGTATTCTCTAGAAATGGCAGAAAGAGCCCGAGTGGCCGGAGCTAAAGTGCTGGTCGCCACACT
TGATGTCCCTGTGAGAGCAAAACGTCCTCGAGACTTGAGAAACGGTTTGACTATGCCCTTCCGATTGACG
CCAAAGACAATGATGGCCGCCGCTATCGCACCATTCTGGCTAGACGCAATCAGAAGAAAGGGTATGCCAA
CGTTCGCAAACATGGCTGGATTCGCTGGAGCACCTGATAGAATCACCACCTCTGCTTTTGTCCAAAAGCA
CATCGGTGGTGGGTTCCCATGGGAGCAGATAGCAAGACTGAGGGATAAGTGGACAGGACCAATGCTGGTG
AAAGGGGTAATGCACCCCGCCGACGCCGAAAAGGCATTGGAACTTGGTTTGAATGGCGTGGTTGTTTCGA
ATCACGGTGGTCGTCAGTTTGACGCCGCCCCTGCAACTATTGACGTTCTGCCAGAAATCGCCCGTACTGT
CGGGACTAGGGGTACGGTCTTATTCGATTCCGGTGTTGTATCCGGTGTTGATATGGTGAGAGCCGTGGCC
TGTGGTGCCCACTCTTCCTTCGCCGGTAGAGCCTTTATGCTAGGCCTTGCTGCTCTAGGTGACCACGGTG
CTACCCACATGGCACAAGCCTTCATTGAAGAGTATCGTGTGACTTTGGGACAATCAGGTCTCTTGAATAC
AGACCAGGCCCGTCGAGCTCCTGTTAGGCACAGTAGTGCTTGGACACAGCAGGATTTCCAACCTCATCTG
GCTGCAGCCTTGGAACACCACCATCAC
