>Addgene plasmid #163250 | W6W585 | depositor partial sequence | sequence record 316374 | insert gene sequence
ATGGGTGGCGCCGGTGGAGATGCTAGAACCATTGAGACTCTTGCTGAATTGAGAAGAAGATACCCCATGA
TCGGAGATTTAGAAAAGAGAGCTAAATGGCGTATACCGAGGTTTGCCTATGAGTTTCTGCAGGGTGGTGC
TGGCGACGAAACTGGCCTAAATAGGAACAGGACAGCTCTTCAAGCTGTTGAAGTTGTACCCAGATATGGA
TTAGACATTTCCGCTGTCGATACCTCTGTTGAGTTGTTCGGCCATAGGTACGCAGCTCCAATCGGTATTT
CCCCAATAGGGTTTGATGGTATGATGTGGCCCGGAGCAACCGAGAGATTTGCTAAGGCTGCCCAGGCTCA
TAATATCCCTTATTTGGTTGGCACATTAGCTTGTGCCACCATCGAGAAGGTCGTGGAATGGGCCCCCGAC
GTCACTTGGTTTCAGCTTTACCCAATGGCTCCTAACAATCATCAGTATTCTCTAGAAATGGCAGAAAGAG
CCCGAGTGGCCGGAGCTAAAGTGCTGGTCGCCACACTTGATGTCCCTGTGAGAGCAAAACGTCCTCGAGA
CTTGAGAAACGGTTTGACTATGCCCTTCCGATTGACGCCAAAGACAATGATGGCCGCCGCTATCGCACCA
TTCTGGCTAGACGCAATCAGAAGAAAGGGTATGCCAACGTTCGCAAACATGGCTGGATTCGCTGGAGCAC
CTGATAGAATCACCACCTCTGCTTTTGTCCAAAAGCACATCGGTGGTGGGTTCCCATGGGAGCAGATAGC
AAGACTGAGGGATAAGTGGACAGGACCAATGCTGGTGAAAGGGGTAATGCACCCCGCCGACGCCGAAAAG
GCATTGGAACTTGGTTTGAATGGCGTGGTTGTTTCGAATCACGGTGGTCGTCAGTTTGACGCCGCCCCTG
CAACTATTGACGTTCTGCCAGAAATCGCCCGTACTGTCGGGACTAGGGGTACGGTCTTATTCGATTCCGG
TGTTGTATCCGGTGTTGATATGGTGAGAGCCGTGGCCTGTGGTGCCCACTCTTCCTTCGCCGGTAGAGCC
TTTATGCTAGGCCTTGCTGCTCTAGGTGACCACGGTGCTACCCACATGGCACAAGCCTTCATTGAAGAGT
ATCGTGTGACTTTGGGACAATCAGGTCTCTTGAATACAGACCAGGCCCGTCGAGCTCCTGTTAGGCACAG
TAGTGCTTGGACACAGCAGGATTTCCAACCTCATCTGGCTGCAGCCTTGGAACACCACCATCAC
